>Addgene plasmid #76709 | MAK gRNA (BRDN0001148291) | addgene full sequence | sequence record 186352 | Addgene Assembled Sequence
CCCGGGTGCAAAGATGGATAAAGTTTTAAACAGAGAGGAATCTTTGCAGCTAATGGACCTTCTAGGTCTT
GAAAGGAGTGGGAATTGGCTCCGGTGCCCGTCAGTGGGCAGAGCGCACATCGCCCACAGTCCCCGAGAAG
TTGGGGGGAGGGGTCGGCAATTGATCCGGTGCCTAGAGAAGGTGGCGCGGGGTAAACTGGGAAAGTGATG
TCGTGTACTGGCTCCGCCTTTTTCCCGAGGGTGGGGGAGAACCGTATATAAGTGCAGTAGTCGCCGTGAA
CGTTCTTTTTCGCAACGGGTTTGCCGCCAGAACACAGGTAAGTGCCGTGTGTGGTTCCCGCGGGCCTGGC
CTCTTTACGGGTTATGGCCCTTGCGTGCCTTGAATTACTTCCACCTGGCTGCAGTACGTGATTCTTGATC
CCGAGCTTCGGGTTGGAAGTGGGTGGGAGAGTTCGAGGCCTTGCGCTTAAGGAGCCCCTTCGCCTCGTGC
TTGAGTTGAGGCCTGGCCTGGGCGCTGGGGCCGCCGCGTGCGAATCTGGTGGCACCTTCGCGCCTGTCTC
GCTGCTTTCGATAAGTCTCTAGCCATTTAAAATTTTTGATGACCTGCTGCGACGCTTTTTTTCTGGCAAG
ATAGTCTTGTAAATGCGGGCCAAGATCTGCACACTGGTATTTCGGTTTTTGGGGCCGCGGGCGGCGACGG
GGCCCGTGCGTCCCAGCGCACATGTTCGGCGAGGCGGGGCCTGCGAGCGCGGCCACCGAGAATCGGACGG
GGGTAGTCTCAAGCTGGCCGGCCTGCTCTGGTGCCTGGCCTCGCGCCGCCGTGTATCGCCCCGCCCTGGG
CGGCAAGGCTGGCCCGGTCGGCACCAGTTGCGTGAGCGGAAAGATGGCCGCTTCCCGGCCCTGCTGCAGG
GAGCTCAAAATGGAGGACGCGGCGCTCGGGAGAGCGGGCGGGTGAGTCACCCACACAAAGGAAAAGGGCC
TTTCCGTCCTCAGCCGTCGCTTCATGTGACTCCACGGAGTACCGGGCGCCGTCCAGGCACCTCGATTAGT
TCTCGAGCTTTTGGAGTACGTCGTCTTTAGGTTGGGGGGAGGGGTTTTATGCGATGGAGTTTCCCCACAC
TGAGTGGGTGGAGACTGAAGTTAGGCCAGCTTGGCACTTGATGTAATTCTCCTTGGAATTTGCCCTTTTT
GAGTTTGGATCTTGGTTCATTCTCAAGCCTCAGACAGTGGTTCAAAGTTTTTTTCTTCCATTTCAGGTGT
CGTGACGTACGGCCACCATGACCGAGTACAAGCCCACGGTGCGCCTCGCCACCCGCGACGACGTCCCCAG
GGCCGTACGCACCCTCGCCGCCGCGTTCGCCGACTACCCCGCCACGCGCCACACCGTCGATCCGGACCGC
CACATCGAGCGGGTCACCGAGCTGCAAGAACTCTTCCTCACGCGCGTCGGGCTCGACATCGGCAAGGTGT
GGGTCGCGGACGACGGCGCCGCCGTGGCGGTCTGGACCACGCCGGAGAGCGTCGAAGCGGGGGCGGTGTT
CGCCGAGATCGGCCCGCGCATGGCCGAGTTGAGCGGTTCCCGGCTGGCCGCGCAGCAACAGATGGAAGGC
CTCCTGGCGCCGCACCGGCCCAAGGAGCCCGCGTGGTTCCTGGCCACCGTCGGAGTCTCGCCCGACCACC
AGGGCAAGGGTCTGGGCAGCGCCGTCGTGCTCCCCGGAGTGGAGGCGGCCGAGCGCGCCGGGGTGCCCGC
CTTCCTGGAGACCTCCGCGCCCCGCAACCTCCCCTTCTACGAGCGGCTCGGCTTCACCGTCACCGCCGAC
GTCGAGGTGCCCGAAGGACCGCGCACCTGGTGCATGACCCGCAAGCCCGGTGCCTGAACGCGTTAAGTCG
ACAATCAACCTCTGGATTACAAAATTTGTGAAAGATTGACTGGTATTCTTAACTATGTTGCTCCTTTTAC
GCTATGTGGATACGCTGCTTTAATGCCTTTGTATCATGCTATTGCTTCCCGTATGGCTTTCATTTTCTCC
TCCTTGTATAAATCCTGGTTGCTGTCTCTTTATGAGGAGTTGTGGCCCGTTGTCAGGCAACGTGGCGTGG
TGTGCACTGTGTTTGCTGACGCAACCCCCACTGGTTGGGGCATTGCCACCACCTGTCAGCTCCTTTCCGG
GACTTTCGCTTTCCCCCTCCCTATTGCCACGGCGGAACTCATCGCCGCCTGCCTTGCCCGCTGCTGGACA
GGGGCTCGGCTGTTGGGCACTGACAATTCCGTGGTGTTGTCGGGGAAATCATCGTCCTTTCCTTGGCTGC
TCGCCTGTGTTGCCACCTGGATTCTGCGCGGGACGTCCTTCTGCTACGTCCCTTCGGCCCTCAATCCAGC
GGACCTTCCTTCCCGCGGCCTGCTGCCGGCTCTGCGGCCTCTTCCGCGTCTTCGCCTTCGCCCTCAGACG
AGTCGGATCTCCCTTTGGGCCGCCTCCCCGCGTCGACTTTAAGACCAATGACTTACAAGGCAGCTGTAGA
TCTTAGCCACTTTTTAAAAGAAAAGGGGGGACTGGAAGGGCTAATTCACTCCCAACGAAGACAAGATCTG
CTTTTTGCTTGTACTGGGTCTCTCTGGTTAGACCAGATCTGAGCCTGGGAGCTCTCTGGCTAACTAGGGA
ACCCACTGCTTAAGCCTCAATAAAGCTTGCCTTGAGTGCTTCAAGTAGTGTGTGCCCGTCTGTTGTGTGA
CTCTGGTAACTAGAGATCCCTCAGACCCTTTTAGTCAGTGTGGAAAATCTCTAGCAGTACGTATAGTAGT
TCATGTCATCTTATTATTCAGTATTTATAACTTGCAAAGAAATGAATATCAGAGAGTGAGAGGAACTTGT
TTATTGCAGCTTATAATGGTTACAAATAAAGCAATAGCATCACAAATTTCACAAATAAAGCATTTTTTTC
ACTGCATTCTAGTTGTGGTTTGTCCAAACTCATCAATGTATCTTATCATGTCTGGCTCTAGCTATCCCGC
CCCTAACTCCGCCCATCCCGCCCCTAACTCCGCCCAGTTCCGCCCATTCTCCGCCCCATGGCTGACTAAT
TTTTTTTATTTATGCAGAGGCCGAGGCCGCCTCGGCCTCTGAGCTATTCCAGAAGTAGTGAGGAGGCTTT
TTTGGAGGCCTAGGGACGTACCCAATTCGCCCTATAGTGAGTCGTATTACGCGCGCTCACTGGCCGTCGT
TTTACAACGTCGTGACTGGGAAAACCCTGGCGTTACCCAACTTAATCGCCTTGCAGCACATCCCCCTTTC
GCCAGCTGGCGTAATAGCGAAGAGGCCCGCACCGATCGCCCTTCCCAACAGTTGCGCAGCCTGAATGGCG
AATGGG
[124 nt withheld, positions 3367-3490]
C
[91 nt withheld, positions 3492-3582]
A
[49 nt withheld, positions 3584-3632]
CCTTTGACGTTGGAGTCCACGTTCTTT
[37 nt withheld, positions 3660-3696]
ACCCTATCTCGGTCTATTCTTTTGATTTATAAGGGATTTTGCCGATTTCGGCCTATTGGTTAAAAAATGA
GCTGATTTAACAAAAATTTAACGCGAATTTTAACAAAATATTAACGCTTACAATTTAGGTGGCACTTTTC
GGGGAAATGTGCGCGGAACCCCTATTTGTTTATTTTTCTAAATACATTCAAATATGTATCCGCTCATGAG
ACAATAACCCTGATAAATGCTTCAATAATATTGAAAAAGGAAGAGTATGAGTATTCAACATTTCCGTGTC
GCCCTTATTCCCTTTTTTGCGGCATTTTGCCTTCCTGTTTTTGCTCACCCAGAAACGCTGGTGAAAGTAA
AAGATGCTGAAGATCAGTTGGGTGCACGAGTGGGTTACATCGAACTGGATCTCAACAGCGGTAAGATCCT
TGAGAGTTTTCGCCCCGAAGAACGTTTTCCAATGATGAGCACTTTTAAAGTTCTGCTATGTGGCGCGGTA
TTATCCCGTATTGACGCCGGGCAAGAGCAACTCGGTCGCCGCATACACTATTCTCAGAATGACTTGGTTG
AGTACTCACCAGTCACAGAAAAGCATCTTACGGATGGCATGACAGTAAGAGAATTATGCAGTGCTGCCAT
AACCATGAGTGATAACACTGCGGCCAACTTACTTCTGACAACGATCGGAGGACCGAAGGAGCTAACCGCT
TTTTTGCACAACATGGGGGATCATGTAACTCGCCTTGATCGTTGGGAACCGGAGCTGAATGAAGCCATAC
CAAACGACGAGCGTGACACCACGATGCCTGTAGCAATGGCAACAACGTTGCGCAAACTATTAACTGGCGA
ACTACTTACTCTAGCTTCCCGGCAACAATTAATAGACTGGATGGAGGCGGATAAAGTTGCAGGACCACTT
CTGCGCTCGGCCCTTCCGGCTGGCTGGTTTATTGCTGATAAATCTGGAGCCGGTGAGCGTGGGTCTCGCG
GTATCATTGCAGCACTGGGGCCAGATGGTAAGCCCTCCCGTATCGTAGTTATCTACACGACGGGGAGTCA
GGCAACTATGGATGAACGAAATAGACAGATCGCTGAGATAGGTGCCTCACTGATTAAGCATTGGTAACTG
TCAGACCAAGTTTACTCATATATACTTTAGATTGATTTAAAACTTCATTTTTAATTTAAAAGGATCTAGG
TGAAGATCCTTTTTGATAATCTCATGACCAAAATCCCTTAACGTGAGTTTTCGTTCCACTGAGCGTCAGA
CCCCGTAGAAAAGATCAAAGGATCTTCTTGAGATCCTTTTTTTCTGCGCGTAATCTGCTGCTTGCAAACA
AAAAAACCACCGCTACCAGCGGTGGTTTGTTTGCCGGATCAAGAGCTACCAACTCTTTTTCCGAAGGTAA
CTGGCTTCAGCAGAGCGCAGATACCAAATACTGTTCTTCTAGTGTAGCCGTAGTTAGGCCACCACTTCAA
GAACTCTGTAGCACCGCCTACATACCTCGCTCTGCTAATCCTGTTACCAGTGGCTGCTGCCAGTGGCGAT
AAGTCGTGTCTTACCGGGTTGGACTCAAGACGATAGTTACCGGATAAGGCGCAGCGGTCGGGCTGAACGG
GGGGTTCGTGCACACAGCCCAGCTTGGAGCGAACGACCTACACCGAACTGAGATACCTACAGCGTGAGCT
ATGAGAAAGCGCCACGCTTCCCGAAGGGAGAAAGGCGGACAGGTATCCGGTAAGCGGCAGGGTCGGAACA
GGAGAGCGCACGAGGGAGCTTCCAGGGGGAAACGCCTGGTATCTTTATAGTCCTGTCGGGTTTCGCCACC
TCTGACTTGAGCGTCGATTTTTGTGATGCTCGTCAGGGGGGCGGAGCCTATGGAAAAACGCCAGCAACGC
GGCCTTTTTACGGTTCCTGGCCTTTTGCTGGCCTTTTGCTCACATGTTCTTTCCTGCGTTATCCCCTGAT
TCTGTGGATAACCGTATTACCGCCTTTGAGTGAGCTGATACCGCTCGCCGCAGCCGAACGACCGAGCGCA
GCGAGTCAGTGAGCGAGGAAGCGGAAGAGCGCCCAATACGCAAACCGCCTCTCCCCGCGCGTTGGCCGAT
TCATTAATGCAGCTGGCACGACAGGTTTCCCGACTGGAAAGCGGGCAGTGAGCGCAACGCAATTAATGTG
AGTTAGCTCACTCATTAGGCACCCCAGGCTTTACACTTTATGCTTCCGGCTCGTATGTTGTGTGGAATTG
TGAGCGGATAACAATTTCACACAGGAAACAGCTATGACCATGATTACGCCAAGCGCGCAATTAACCCTCA
CTAAAGGGAACAAAAGCTGGAGCTGCAAGCTTAATGTAGTCTTATGCAATACTCTTGTAGTCTTGCAACA
TGGTAACGATGAGTTAGCAACATGCCTTACAAGGAGAGAAAAAGCACCGTGCATGCCGATTGGTGGAAGT
AAGGTGGTACGATCGTGCCTTATTAGGAAGGCAACAGACGGGTCTGACATGGATTGGACGAACCACTGAA
TTGCCGCATTGCAGAGATATTGTATTTAAGTGCCTAGCTCGATACATAAACGGGTCTCTCTGGTTAGACC
AGATCTGAGCCTGGGAGCTCTCTGGCTAACTAGGGAACCCACTGCTTAAGCCTCAATAAAGCTTGCCTTG
AGTGCTTCAAGTAGTGTGTGCCCGTCTGTTGTGTGACTCTGGTAACTAGAGATCCCTCAGACCCTTTTAG
TCAGTGTGGAAAATCTCTAGCAGTGGCGCCCGAACAGGGACTTGAAAGCGAAAGGGAAACCAGAGGAGCT
CTCTCGACGCAGGACTCGGCTTGCTGAAGCGCGCACGGCAAGAGGCGAGGGGCGGCGACTGGTGAGTACG
CCAAAAATTTTGACTAGCGGAGGCTAGAAGGAGAGAGATGGGTGCGAGAGCGTCAGTATTAAGCGGGGGA
GAATTAGATCGCGATGGGAAAAAATTCGGTTAAGGCCAGGGGGAAAGAAAAAATATAAATTAAAACATAT
AGTATGGGCAAGCAGGGAGCTAGAACGATTCGCAGTTAATCCTGGCCTGTTAGAAACATCAGAAGGCTGT
AGACAAATACTGGGACAGCTACAACCATCCCTTCAGACAGGATCAGAAGAACTTAGATCATTATATAATA
CAGTAGCAACCCTCTATTGTGTGCATCAAAGGATAGAGATAAAAGACACCAAGGAAGCTTTAGACAAGAT
AGAGGAAGAGCAAAACAAAAGTAAGACCACCGCACAGCAAGCGGCCGCTGATCTTCAGACCTGGAGGAGG
AGATATGAGGGACAATTGGAGAAGTGAATTATATAAATATAAAGTAGTAAAAATTGAACCATTAGGAGTA
GCACCCACCAAGGCAAAGAGAAGAGTGGTGCAGAGAGAAAAAAGAGCAGTGGGAATAGGAGCTTTGTTCC
TTGGGTTCTTGGGAGCAGCAGGAAGCACTATGGGCGCAGCGTCAATGACGCTGACGGTACAGGCCAGACA
ATTATTGTCTGGTATAGTGCAGCAGCAGAACAATTTGCTGAGGGCTATTGAGGCGCAACAGCATCTGTTG
CAACTCACAGTCTGGGGCATCAAGCAGCTCCAGGCAAGAATCCTGGCTGTGGAAAGATACCTAAAGGATC
AACAGCTCCTGGGGATTTGGGGTTGCTCTGGAAAACTCATTTGCACCACTGCTGTGCCTTGGAATGCTAG
TTGGAGTAATAAATCTCTGGAACAGATTTGGAATCACACGACCTGGATGGAGTGGGACAGAGAAATTAAC
AATTACACAAGCTTAATACACTCCTTAATTGAAGAATCGCAAAACCAGCAAGAAAAGAATGAACAAGAAT
TATTGGAATTAGATAAATGGGCAAGTTTGTGGAATTGGTTTAACATAACAAATTGGCTGTGGTATATAAA
ATTATTCATAATGATAGTAGGAGGCTTGGTAGGTTTAAGAATAGTTTTTGCTGTACTTTCTATAGTGAAT
AGAGTTAGGCAGGGATATTCACCATTATCGTTTCAGACCCACCTCCCAACCCCGAGGGGACCCAGAGAGG
GCCTATTTCCCATGATTCCTTCATATTTGCATATACGATACAAGGCTGTTAGAGAGATAATTAGAATTAA
TTTGACTGTAAACACAAAGATATTAGTACAAAATACGTGACGTAGAAAGTAATAATTTCTTGGGTAGTTT
GCAGTTTTAAAATTATGTTTTAAAATGGACTATCATATGCTTACCGTAACTTGAAAGTATTTCGATTTCT
TGGCTTTATATATCTTGTGGAAAGGACGAAACACCGTGATCGATTATATCCGGCAGGTTTTAGAGCTAGA
AATAGCAAGTTAAAATAAGGCTAGTCCGTTATCAACTTGAAAAAGTGGCACCGAGTCGGTGCTTTTTTAA
GCTTGGCGTAACTAGATCTTGAGACAAATGGCAGTATTCATCCACAATTTTAAAAGAAAAGGGGGGATTG
GGGGGTACAGTGCAGGGGAAAGAATAGTAGACATAATAGCAACAGACATACAAACTAAAGAATTACAAAA
ACAAATTACAAAAATTCAAAATTTTCGGGTTTATTACAGGGACAGCAGAGATCCACTTTGGCGCCGGCTC
GAGGGGG
Features (pLannotate 1.2.2; 29 found; start..end, strand, type, name):
     14..80      +  CDS            small t antigen (fragment): SV40 (simian virus 40) small t antigen
    106..317     +  promoter       EF-1α core promoter: core promoter for human elongation factor EF-1α
    318..1256    +  intron         EF-1α intron A: intron upstream of the start codon of human EF-1α
   1278..1877    +  CDS            PuroR (fragment): puromycin N-acetyltransferase; pac from Streptomyces; confers resistance to puromycin
   1893..2481    +  misc_feature   WPRE: woodchuck hepatitis virus posttranscriptional regulatory element
   2532..2551    +  misc_feature   cPPT/CTS (fragment): central polypurine tract and central termination sequence of HIV-1
   2553..2786    +  LTR            3' LTR (ΔU3): self-inactivating 3' long terminal repeat (LTR) from HIV-1
   2864..2985    +  polyA_signal   SV40 poly(A) signal: SV40 polyadenylation signal
   3025..3160    +  rep_origin     SV40 ori: SV40 origin of replication
   3181..3199    -  promoter       T7 promoter: promoter for bacteriophage T7 RNA polymerase
   3207..3362    +  CDS            lacZα (fragment): LacZα fragment of β-galactosidase; lacZ fragment
   3367..3795    +  rep_origin     f1 ori (sequence partly withheld): f1 bacteriophage origin of replication; arrow indicates direction of (+) strand synthesis
   3848..3952    +  promoter       AmpR promoter: bla
   3953..4813    +  CDS            AmpR: β-lactamase; bla; confers resistance to ampicillin, carbenicillin, and related antibiotics
   4984..5572    +  rep_origin     ori: high-copy-number ColE1/pMB1/pBR322/pUC origin of replication
   5755..5847    +  CDS            lacI (fragment): lac repressor; lacI; The lac repressor binds to the lac operator to inhibit transcription in E. coli. This inhibition can be relieved by adding lactose or isopropyl-β-D-thiogalactopyranoside (IPTG).
   5860..5881    +  protein_bind   CAP binding site: CAP binding activates transcription in the presence of cAMP. E. coli catabolite activator protein
   5896..5926    +  promoter       lac promoter: promoter for the E. coli lac operon
   5934..5950    +  protein_bind   lac operator: The lac repressor binds to the lac operator to inhibit transcription in E. coli. This inhibition can be relieved by adding lactose or isopropyl-β-D-thiogalactopyranoside (IPTG). lac repressor encoded by lacI
   5995..6013    +  promoter       T3 promoter: promoter for bacteriophage T3 RNA polymerase
   6041..6267    +  promoter       RSV promoter: Rous sarcoma virus enhancer/promoter
   6268..6448    +  LTR            5' LTR (truncated): truncated 5' long terminal repeat (LTR) from HIV-1
   6495..6620    +  misc_feature   HIV-1 Ψ: packaging signal of human immunodeficiency virus type 1
   6604..6967    +  CDS            HIV-1 gag (fragment): gag protein from human immunodeficiency virus 1; gag
   7113..7346    +  misc_feature   RRE: The Rev response element (RRE) of HIV-1 allows for Rev-dependent mRNA export from the nucleus to the cytoplasm.
   7723..7749    +  CDS            Rev (fragment): human immunodeficiency virus 1 (HIV-1) Rev protein; rev; enhances nuclear export of unspliced and incompletely spliced viral mRNAs
   7753..7993    +  promoter       U6 promoter: RNA polymerase III promoter for human U6 snRNA
   8023..8098    +  misc_RNA       gRNA scaffold: guide RNA scaffold for the Streptococcus pyogenes CRISPR/Cas9 system
   8154..8271    +  misc_feature   cPPT/CTS: central polypurine tract and central termination sequence of HIV-1
