[The description below was written by a language model from this plasmid's Addgene catalogue record and pLannotate feature annotations shown in this document.]
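Description:
MAK gRNA (BRDN0001148291) is a third-generation lentiviral guide RNA plasmid built on the lentiGuide-Puro backbone and designed to target the human MAK gene (also known as RP62) for CRISPR-Cas9 editing. It is an 8.3 kb construct propagated in E. coli at high copy from a ColE1/pUC-type origin under ampicillin selection (AmpR). The backbone also carries an f1 origin, an SV40 origin and remnants of lac and T7/T3 cloning-vector sequences.

The lentiviral transfer cassette begins with an RSV promoter fused to a truncated HIV-1 5' LTR, an arrangement that makes genomic RNA production Tat-independent. This is followed by the Ψ packaging signal with a partial gag sequence and the RRE for Rev-dependent nuclear export. Inside the provirus, a human U6 RNA polymerase III promoter drives the MAK-specific spacer joined to the Streptococcus pyogenes gRNA scaffold, and a cPPT/CTS element aids nuclear import of the viral genome. Downstream, the EF-1α core promoter with its intron A expresses puromycin N-acetyltransferase, allowing transduced mammalian cells to be selected with puromycin. A WPRE follows to enhance transcript expression. The cassette ends in a self-inactivating ΔU3 3' LTR, followed by an SV40 polyadenylation signal.

The plasmid does not encode Cas9, so it is meant to be used with a separate Cas9 vector such as lentiCas9-Blast or in cells that already express Cas9. The guide was designed against a MAK reference transcript and belongs to a human kinome gRNA collection, so it is suited to knockout studies of this kinase.
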