Addgene plasmid #76709: MAK gRNA (BRDN0001148291)
Purpose: 3rd generation lentiviral gRNA plasmid targeting human MAK
Depositing lab: John Doench & David Root. Depositing organization: Broad Institute. Publication: Optimized sgRNA design to maximize activity and minimize off-target effects of CRISPR-Cas9. Doench JG, Fusi N, Sullender M, Hegde M, Vaimberg EW, Donovan KF, Smith I, Tothova Z, Wilen C, Orchard R, Virgin HW, Listgarten J, Root DE. Nat Biotechnol. 2016 Jan 18. doi: 10.1038/nbt.3437. PubMed 26780180.
Backbone
  Vector backbone: lentiGuide-Puro
  Backbone manufacturer: Zhang Lab (Addgene plasmid # 52963)
  Vector type: Mammalian Expression, Lentiviral, CRISPR
  Selectable markers: Puromycin
Growth in bacteria
  Bacterial resistance: Ampicillin, 100 μg/mL
  Growth temperature: 37°C
  Growth strain: DH5alpha
  Copy number: High Copy
Gene/Insert
  Gene/Insert name: MAK (alt names: MAK; NM_001242385.1)
  gRNA/shRNA sequence: TGATCGATTATATCCGGCAG
  Species: H. sapiens (human)
  Entrez Gene: MAK (a.k.a. RP62)
  Promoter: hU6
  Cloning method: Unknown
  Sequencing primers: 5′ U6-F; 3′ pS2-R
Terms and licenses: Academic/Nonprofit Terms; Industry Terms: Not Available to Industry
Depositor comments: The gRNA was designed to target the following Genbank reference sequence(s): NM_001242385.1. Note that this plasmid does NOT contain Cas9. It should be used in conjunction with lentiCas9-Blast (Addgene #52962) or otherwise with cell lines already expressing Cas9. Browse the full kinome gRNA library at http://www.addgene.org/pooled-library/broadgpp-human-kinome/ or visit http://www.broadinstitute.org/rnai/public/ for detailed protocols and information.
How to cite: MAK gRNA (BRDN0001148291) was a gift from John Doench & David Root (Addgene plasmid # 76709 ; http://n2t.net/addgene:76709 ; RRID:Addgene_76709)
