>Addgene plasmid #76709 | MAK gRNA (BRDN0001148291) | depositor partial sequence | sequence record 144169 | Target Sequence
TGATCGATTATATCCGGCAG
