>Addgene plasmid #76709 | MAK gRNA (BRDN0001148291) | addgene partial sequence | sequence record 186351 | hU6-F
CGTAGAAAGTAATAATTTCTTGGGTAGTTTGCAGTTTTAAAATTATGTTTTAAAATGGACTATCATATGC
TTACCGTAACTTGAAAGTATTTCGATTTCTTGGCTTTATATATCTTGTGGAAAGGACGAAACACCGTGAT
CGATTATATCCGGCAGGTTTTAGAGCTAGAAATAGCAAGTTAAAATAAGGCTAGTCCGTTATCAACTTGA
AAAAGTGGCACCGAGTCGGTGCTTTTTTAAGCTTGGCGTAACTAGATCTTGAGACAAATGGCAGTATTCA
TCCACAATTTTAAAAGAAAAGGGGGGATTGGGGGGTACAGTGCAGGGGAAAGAATAGTAGACATAATAGC
AACAGACATACAAACTAAAGAATTACAAAAACAAATTACAAAAATTCAAAATTTTCGGGTTTATTACAGG
GACAGCAGAGATCCACTTTGGCGCCGGCTCGAGGGGGCCCGGGTGCAAAGATGGATAAAGTTTTAAACAG
AGAGGAATCTTTGCAGCTAATGGACCTTCTAGGTCTTGAAAGGAGTGGGAATTGGCTCCGGTGCCCGTCA
GTGGGCAGAG
